Addgene plasmid #36230: pCY 3080-06
Depositing lab: Anne Robinson. Depositing organization: University of Delaware. Publication: Cassette series designed for live-cell imaging of proteins and high-resolution techniques in yeast. Young CL, Raden DL, Caplan JL, Czymmek KJ, Robinson AS. Yeast. 2012 Mar;29(3-4):119-36. doi: 10.1002/yea.2895. Epub 2012 Apr 4. PubMed 22473760.
Backbone
  Vector backbone: pCY 3080-01
  Vector type: Yeast cassette for PCR and homologous recombination
  Selectable markers: URA3
Growth in bacteria
  Bacterial resistance: Ampicillin, 100 μg/mL
  Growth temperature: 37°C
  Growth strain: DH5alpha
  Growth instructions: DH5alpha used for DNA recovery of plasmid (i.e. DNA preps).
  Copy number: Unknown
Gene/Insert
  Gene/Insert name: URA3
  Insert size (bp): 1220
  Tag / fusion protein: yEpolylinker-yEmCitrine-URA3 (C terminal on backbone)
  Cloning method: Restriction Enzyme; 5′ cloning site BglII (unknown if destroyed); 3′ cloning site SacI (unknown if destroyed)
  Sequencing primers: 5′ GGTCTTGTTAGAATTTGTTACTGC
Resource information
  A portion of this plasmid was derived from a plasmid made by: URA3 was amplified from pRS316 (Sikorski, R. S. and Hieter, P. (1989). A system of shuttle vectors and yeast host strains designed for efficient manipulation of DNA in Saccharomyces cerevisiae. Genetics 122, 19-27.)
Terms and licenses: Academic/Nonprofit Terms; Industry Terms: Not Available to Industry
How to cite: pCY 3080-06 was a gift from Anne Robinson (Addgene plasmid # 36230 ; http://n2t.net/addgene:36230 ; RRID:Addgene_36230)
