[The description below was written by a language model from this plasmid's Addgene catalogue record and pLannotate feature annotations shown in this document.]
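Description:
pCY 3080-06 is a yeast tagging-cassette plasmid, built on the pCY 3080-01 backbone, that serves as a PCR template rather than as a vector maintained in yeast. It is 4,678 nt long and is propagated in E. coli through a high-copy ColE1/pUC-type origin with ampicillin selection (AmpR under its own bla promoter). No yeast replication origin or centromere is annotated, consistent with its catalogued role as a "cassette for PCR and homologous recombination". Small annotated fragments of bom, rop and lacI appear to be backbone remnants. SP6 and T7 promoters flank the cassette region.

The payload is a module described as yEpolylinker-yEmCitrine-URA3. The feature table shows a yeast codon-optimised fluorescent protein coding sequence, automatically labelled yeGFP. According to the catalogue entry this is the yellow variant yEmCitrine, which is closely related in sequence to GFP. It is followed by the S. cerevisiae ADH1 terminator, which provides transcription termination for the tagged gene. No promoter lies upstream of the fluorescent protein, so expression depends on the chromosomal locus into which the cassette integrates. Downstream is the URA3 marker with its native promoter. This roughly 1.2 kb insert was amplified from pRS316 and cloned between BglII and SacI sites. It allows selection in ura3 strains and counterselection with 5-FOA.

In typical use, the linker-fluorophore-terminator-marker unit is amplified with primers carrying homology to a target gene. It is then integrated by homologous recombination to create a C-terminal yEmCitrine fusion expressed from the endogenous promoter. The plasmid belongs to a cassette series designed for live-cell imaging of yeast proteins.
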