Features (pLannotate 1.2.2; 14 found; start..end, strand, type, name):
     87..803     +  CDS            yeGFP: yeast-enhanced green fluorescent protein codons optimized for translation in S. cerevisiae and C. albicans
    824..1011    +  terminator     ADH1 terminator: S. cerevisiae ADH1; transcription terminator for the S. cerevisiae alcohol dehydrogenase 1 (ADH1) gene
   1051..1098    +  misc_feature   bom (fragment): basis of mobility region from pBR322
   1109..1324    +  promoter       URA3 promoter: S. cerevisiae URA3
   1325..2128    +  CDS            URA3: orotidine-5'-phosphate decarboxylase, required for uracil biosynthesis; S. cerevisiae URA3; yeast auxotrophic marker, counterselectable with 5-fluoroorotic acid (5-FOA)
   2207..2248    +  misc_feature   bom (fragment): basis of mobility region from pBR322
   2316..2334    -  promoter       T7 promoter: promoter for bacteriophage T7 RNA polymerase
   2356..2409    -  CDS            lacI (fragment): lac repressor; lacI; The lac repressor binds to the lac operator to inhibit transcription in E. coli. This inhibition can be relieved by adding lactose or isopropyl-β-D-thiogalactopyranoside (IPTG).
   2592..3180    -  rep_origin     ori: high-copy-number ColE1/pMB1/pBR322/pUC origin of replication
   3351..4211    -  CDS            AmpR: β-lactamase; bla; confers resistance to ampicillin, carbenicillin, and related antibiotics
   4212..4316    -  promoter       AmpR promoter: bla
   4411..4446    +  CDS            rop (fragment): Rop protein, which maintains plasmids at low copy number; rop
   4548..4599    +  misc_feature   bom (fragment): basis of mobility region from pBR322
   4662..2       +  promoter       SP6 promoter (across the origin): promoter for bacteriophage SP6 RNA polymerase
>Addgene plasmid #36230 | pCY 3080-06 | depositor full sequence | sequence record 47100 | pCY 3080-06 sequence 4678 bps
GAACGCGGCCGCCAGCTGAAGCTTCGTACGCTGCAGGTCGACGGATCCCCGGGTTAATTAACGGTGACGG
TGCTGGTTTAATTAACATGTCTAAAGGTGAAGAATTATTCACTGGTGTTGTCCCAATTTTGGTTGAATTA
GATGGTGATGTTAATGGTCACAAATTTTCTGTCTCCGGTGAAGGTGAAGGTGATGCTACTTACGGTAAAT
TGACCTTAAAATTTATTTGTACTACTGGTAAATTGCCAGTTCCATGGCCAACCTTAGTCACTACTTTAGG
TTATGGTTTGATGTGTTTTGCTAGATACCCAGATCATATGAAACAACATGACTTTTTCAAGTCTGCCATG
CCAGAAGGTTATGTTCAAGAAAGAACTATTTTTTTCAAAGATGACGGTAACTACAAGACCAGAGCTGAAG
TCAAGTTTGAAGGTGATACCTTAGTTAATAGAATCGAATTAAAAGGTATTGATTTTAAAGAAGATGGTAA
CATTTTAGGTCACAAATTGGAATACAACTATAACTCTCACAATGTTTACATCATGGCTGACAAACAAAAG
AATGGTATCAAAGTTAACTTCAAAATTAGACACAACATTGAAGATGGTTCTGTTCAATTAGCTGACCATT
ATCAACAAAATACTCCAATTGGTGATGGTCCAGTCTTGTTACCAGACAACCATTACTTATCCTATCAATC
TAGATTATCCAAAGATCCAAACGAAAAGAGAGACCACATGGTCTTGTTAGAATTTGTTACTGCTGCTGGT
ATTACCCATGGTATTGATGAATTGTACAAATAAGGCGCGCCACTTCTAAATAAGCGAATTTCTTATGATT
TATGATTTTTATTATTAAATAAGTTATAAAAAAAATAAGTGTATACAAATTTTAAAGTGACTCTTAGGTT
TTAAAACGAAAATTCTTATTCTTGAGTAACTCTTTCCTGTAGGTCAGGTTGCTTTCTCAGGTATAGTATG
AGGTCGCTCTTATTGACCACACCTCTACCGGCAGATCCGCTAGGGATAACAGGGTAATATAGATCTGGGG
CTGGCTTAACTATGCGGCATCAGAGCAGATTGTACTGAGAGTGCACCACGCTTTTCAATTCAATTCATCA
TTTTTTTTTTATTCTTTTTTTTGATTTCGGTTTCTTTGAAATTTTTTTGATTCGGTAATCTCCGAACAGA
AGGAAGAACGAAGGAAGGAGCACAGACTTAGATTGGTATATATACGCATATGTAGTGTTGAAGAAACATG
AAATTGCCCAGTATTCTTAACCCAACTGCACAGAACAAAAACCTGCAGGAAACGAAGATAAATCATGTCG
AAAGCTACATATAAGGAACGTGCTGCTACTCATCCTAGTCCTGTTGCTGCCAAGCTATTTAATATCATGC
ACGAAAAGCAAACAAACTTGTGTGCTTCATTGGATGTTCGTACCACCAAGGAATTACTGGAGTTAGTTGA
AGCATTAGGTCCCAAAATTTGTTTACTAAAAACACATGTGGATATCTTGACTGATTTTTCCATGGAGGGC
ACAGTTAAGCCGCTAAAGGCATTATCCGCCAAGTACAATTTTTTACTCTTCGAAGACAGAAAATTTGCTG
ACATTGGTAATACAGTCAAATTGCAGTACTCTGCGGGTGTATACAGAATAGCAGAATGGGCAGACATTAC
GAATGCACACGGTGTGGTGGGCCCAGGTATTGTTAGCGGTTTGAAGCAGGCGGCAGAAGAAGTAACAAAG
GAACCTAGAGGCCTTTTGATGTTAGCAGAATTGTCATGCAAGGGCTCCCTATCTACTGGAGAATATACTA
AGGGTACTGTTGACATTGCGAAGAGCGACAAAGATTTTGTTATCGGCTTTATTGCTCAAAGAGACATGGG
TGGAAGAGATGAAGGTTACGATTGGTTGATTATGACACCCGGTGTGGGTTTAGATGACAAGGGAGACGCA
TTGGGTCAACAGTATAGAACCGTGGATGATGTGGTCTCTACAGGATCTGACATTATTATTGTTGGAAGAG
GACTATTTGCAAAGGGAAGGGATGCTAAGGTAGAGGGTGAACGTTACAGAAAAGCAGGCTGGGAAGCATA
TTTGAGAAGATGCGGCCAGCAAAACTAAAAAACTGTATTATAAGTAAATGCATGTATACTAAACTCACAA
ATTAGAGCTTCAATTTAATTATATCAGTTATTACCCTGCGGTGTGAAATACCGCACAGATGCGTAAGGAG
AAAATACCCGAGCTCGAATTCATCGATGATATCAGATCCACTAGTGGCCTATGCGGCCGCGGATCTGCCG
GTCTCCCTATAGTGAGTCGTATTAATTTCGATAAGCCAGGTTAACCTGCATTAATGAATCGGCCAACGCG
CGGGGAGAGGCGGTTTGCGTATTGGGCGCTCTTCCGCTTCCTCGCTCACTGACTCGCTGCGCTCGGTCGT
TCGGCTGCGGCGAGCGGTATCAGCTCACTCAAAGGCGGTAATACGGTTATCCACAGAATCAGGGGATAAC
GCAGGAAAGAACATGTGAGCAAAAGGCCAGCAAAAGGCCAGGAACCGTAAAAAGGCCGCGTTGCTGGCGT
TTTTCCATAGGCTCCGCCCCCCTGACGAGCATCACAAAAATCGACGCTCAAGTCAGAGGTGGCGAAACCC
GACAGGACTATAAAGATACCAGGCGTTTCCCCCTGGAAGCTCCCTCGTGCGCTCTCCTGTTCCGACCCTG
CCGCTTACCGGATACCTGTCCGCCTTTCTCCCTTCGGGAAGCGTGGCGCTTTCTCAATGCTCACGCTGTA
GGTATCTCAGTTCGGTGTAGGTCGTTCGCTCCAAGCTGGGCTGTGTGCACGAACCCCCCGTTCAGCCCGA
CCGCTGCGCCTTATCCGGTAACTATCGTCTTGAGTCCAACCCGGTAAGACACGACTTATCGCCACTGGCA
GCAGCCACTGGTAACAGGATTAGCAGAGCGAGGTATGTAGGCGGTGCTACAGAGTTCTTGAAGTGGTGGC
CTAACTACGGCTACACTAGAAGGACAGTATTTGGTATCTGCGCTCTGCTGAAGCCAGTTACCTTCGGAAA
AAGAGTTGGTAGCTCTTGATCCGGCAAACAAACCACCGCTGGTAGCGGTGGTTTTTTTGTTTGCAAGCAG
CAGATTACGCGCAGAAAAAAAGGATCTCAAGAAGATCCTTTGATCTTTTCTACGGGGTCTGACGCTCAGT
GGAACGAAAACTCACGTTAAGGGATTTTGGTCATGAGATTATCAAAAAGGATCTTCACCTAGATCCTTTT
AAATTAAAAATGAAGTTTTAAATCAATCTAAAGTATATATGAGTAAACTTGGTCTGACAGTTACCAATGC
TTAATCAGTGAGGCACCTATCTCAGCGATCTGTCTATTTCGTTCATCCATAGTTGCCTGACTCCCCGTCG
TGTAGATAACTACGATACGGGAGGGCTTACCATCTGGCCCCAGTGCTGCAATGATACCGCGAGACCCACG
CTCACCGGCTCCAGATTTATCAGCAATAAACCAGCCAGCCGGAAGGGCCGAGCGCAGAAGTGGTCCTGCA
ACTTTATCCGCCTCCATCCAGTCTATTAATTGTTGCCGGGAAGCTAGAGTAAGTAGTTCGCCAGTTAATA
GTTTGCGCAACGTTGTTGCCATTGCTACAGGCATCGTGGTGTCACGCTCGTCGTTTGGTATGGCTTCATT
CAGCTCCGGTTCCCAACGATCAAGGCGAGTTACATGATCCCCCATGTTGTGCAAAAAAGCGGTTAGCTCC
TTCGGTCCTCCGATCGTTGTCAGAAGTAAGTTGGCCGCAGTGTTATCACTCATGGTTATGGCAGCACTGC
ATAATTCTCTTACTGTCATGCCATCCGTAAGATGCTTTTCTGTGACTGGTGAGTACTCAACCAAGTCATT
CTGAGAATAGTGTATGCGGCGACCGAGTTGCTCTTGCCCGGCGTCAATACGGGATAATACCGCGCCACAT
AGCAGAACTTTAAAAGTGCTCATCATTGGAAAACGTTCTTCGGGGCGAAAACTCTCAAGGATCTTACCGC
TGTTGAGATCCAGTTCGATGTAACCCACTCGTGCACCCAACTGATCTTCAGCATCTTTTACTTTCACCAG
CGTTTCTGGGTGAGCAAAAACAGGAAGGCAAAATGCCGCAAAAAAGGGAATAAGGGCGACACGGAAATGT
TGAATACTCATACTCTTCCTTTTTCAATATTATTGAAGCATTTATCAGGGTTATTGTCTCATGAGCGGAT
ACATATTTGAATGTATTTAGAAAAATAAACAAATAGGGGTTCCGCGCACATTTCCCCGAAAAGTGCCACC
TGACGTCTAAGAAACCATTATTATCATGACATTAACCTATAAAAATAGGCGTATCACGAGGCCCTTTCGT
CTCGCGCGTTTCGGTGATGACGGTGAAAACCTCTGACACATGCAGCTCCCGGAGACGGTCACAGCTTGTC
TGTAAGCGGATGCCGGGAGCAGACAAGCCCGTCAGGGCGCGTCAGCGGGTGTTGGCGGGTGTCGGGGCTG
GCTTAACTATGCGGCATCAGAGCAGATTGTACTGAGAGTGCACCATATGGACATATTGTCGTTAGAACGC
GGCTACAATTAATACATAACCTTATGTATCATACACATACGATTTAGGTGACACTATA
