>Addgene plasmid #36230 | pCY 3080-06 | addgene partial sequence | sequence record 47210 | SP6 5'-ATTTAGGTGACACTATAG-3'
GGATCCCCGGGTTAATTAACGGTGACGGTGCTGGTTTAATTAACATGTCTAAAGGTGAAGAATTATTCAC
TGGTGTTGTCCCAATTTTGGTTGAATTAGATGGTGATGTTAATGGTCACAAATTTTCTGTCTCCGGTGAA
GGTGAAGGTGATGCTACTTACGGTAAATTGACCTTAAAATTTATTTGTACTACTGGTAAATTGCCAGTTC
CATGGCCAACCTTAGTCACTACTTTAGGTTATGGTTTGATGTGTTTTGCTAGATACCCAGATCATATGAA
ACAACATGACTTTTTCAAGTCTGCCATGCCAGAAGGTTATGTTCAAGAAAGAACTATTTTTTTCAAAGAT
GACGGTAACTACAAGACCAGAGCTGAAGTCAAGTTTGAAGGTGATACCTTAGTTAATAGAATCGAATTAA
AAGGTATTGATTTTAAAGAAGATGGTAACATTTTAGGTCACAAATTGGAATACAACTATAACTCTCACAA
TGTTTACATCATGGCTGACAAACAAAAGAATGGTATCAAAGTTAACTTCAAAATTAGACACAACATTGAA
GATGGTTCTGTTCAATTAGCTGACCATTATCAACAAAATACTCCAATTGGTGATGGTCCAGTCTTGTTAC
CAGACAACCATTACTTATCCTATCAATCTAGATTATCCAAAGATCCAAACGAAAAGAGAGACCACATGGT
CTTGTTAGAATTTGTTACTGCTGCTGGTATTACCCATGGTATTGATGAATTGTACAAATAAGGCGCGCCA
CTTCTAAATAAGCGAATTTCTTATGATTTATGATTTTT
