>Addgene plasmid #36230 | pCY 3080-06 | addgene partial sequence | sequence record 47239 | pHybLex_rev 5'-GAGTCACTTTAAAATTTGTATACAC-3'
AAATCATAAATCATAAGAAATTCGCTTATTTAGAAGTGGCGCGCCTTATTTGTACAATTCATCAATACCA
TGGGTAATACCAGCAGCAGTAACAAATTCTAACAAGACCATGTGGTCTCTCTTTTCGTTTGGATCTTTGG
ATAATCTAGATTGATAGGATAAGTAATGGTTGTCTGGTAACAAGACTGGACCATCACCAATTGGAGTATT
TTGTTGATAATGGTCAGCTAATTGAACAGAACCATCTTCAATGTTGTGTCTAATTTTGAAGTTAACTTTG
ATACCATTCTTTTGTTTGTCAGCCATGATGTAAACATTGTGAGAGTTATAGTTGTATTCCAATTTGTGAC
CTAAAATGTTACCATCTTCTTTAAAATCAATACCTTTTAATTCGATTCTATTAACTAAGGTATCACCTTC
AAACTTGACTTCAGCTCTGGTCTTGTAGTTACCGTCATCTTTGAAAAAAATAGTTCTTTCTTGAACATAA
CCTTCTGGCATGGCAGACTTGAAAAAGTCATGTTGTTTCATATGATCTGGGTATCTAGCAAAACACATCA
AACCATAACCTAAAGTAGTGACTAAGGTTGGCCATGGAACTGGCAATTTACCAGTAGTACAAATAAATTT
TAAGGTCAATTTACCGTAAGTAGCATCACCTTCACCTTCACCGGAGACAGAAAATTTGTGACCATTAACA
TCACCATCTAATTCAACCAAAATTGGGACAACACCAGTGAATAATTCTTCACCTTTAGACATGTTAATTA
AACCAGCACCGTCAC
