>Addgene plasmid #36230 | pCY 3080-06 | addgene partial sequence | sequence record 47702 | T7 5'-TAATACGACTCACTATAGGG-3'
GATCTGATATCATCGATGAATTCGAGCTCGGGTATTTTCTCCTTACGCATCTGTGCGGTATTTCACACCG
CATAGGGTAATAACTGATATAATTAAATTGAAGCTCTAATTTGTGAGTTTAGTATACATGCATTTACTTA
TAATACAGTTTTTTAGTTTTGCTGGCCGCATCTTCTCAAATATGCTTCCCAGCCTGCTTTTCTGTAACGT
TCACCCTCTACCTTAGCATCCCTTCCCTTTGCAAATAGTCCTCTTCCAACAATAATAATGTCAGATCCTG
TAGAGACCACATCATCCACGGTTCTATACTGTTGACCCAATGCGTCTCCCTTGTCATCTAAACCCACACC
GGGTGTCATAATCAACCAATCGTAACCTTCATCTCTTCCACCCATGTCTCTTTGAGCAATAAAGCCGATA
ACAAAATCTTTGTCGCTCTTCGCAATGTCAACAGTACCCTTAGTATATTCTCCAGTAGATAGGGAGCCCT
TGCATGACAATTCTGCTAACATCAAAAGGCCTCTAGGTTCCTTTGTTACTTCTTCTGCCGCCTGCTTCAA
ACCGCTAACAATACCTGGGCCCACCACACCGTGTGCATTCGTAATGTCTGCCCATTCTGCTATTCTGTAT
ACACCCGCAGAGTACTGCAATTTGACTGTATTACCAATGTCAGCAAATTTTCTGTCTTCGAAGAGTAAAA
AATTGTACTTGGCGGATAATGCCTTTAGCGGCTTAACTGTGCCCTCCATGGAAAAATCAGTCAAGATATC
CACATGTGTTTTTAGTAAACAAATTTTGGG
